Addgene plasmid #47934: pClneoFLAG human Dendrin
Purpose: expresses FLAG tagged human Dendrin in mammalian cells
Depositing lab: Yutaka Hata. Depositing organization: Institute of Science Tokyo. Publication: CIN85 is localized at synapses and forms a complex with S-SCAM via dendrin. Kawata A, Iida J, Ikeda M, Sato Y, Mori H, Kansaku A, Sumita K, Fujiwara N, Rokukawa C, Hamano M, Hirabayashi S, Hata Y. J Biochem. 2006 May;139(5):931-9. 10.1093/jb/mvj105 PubMed 16751601.
Backbone
  Vector backbone: pCI-neo (modified)
  Backbone manufacturer: Promega
  Modifications to backbone: Oligos encoding FLAG tag were inserted into NheI/EcoRI sites of pClneo vector
  Vector type: Mammalian Expression
  Selectable markers: Neomycin (select with G418)
Growth in bacteria
  Bacterial resistance: Ampicillin, 100 μg/mL
  Growth temperature: 37°C
  Growth strain: DH5alpha
  Copy number: High Copy
Gene/Insert
  Gene/Insert name: Dendrin-1
  Species: H. sapiens (human)
  Mutation: contains amino acids 2-711 of human Dendrin
  Entrez Gene: DDN
  Promoter: CMV
  Tag / fusion protein: FLAG (N terminal on backbone)
  Cloning method: Restriction Enzyme; 5′ cloning site EcoRI (unknown if destroyed); 3′ cloning site NotI (unknown if destroyed)
  Sequencing primers: 5′ CMV-F; 3′ T3
Terms and licenses: Academic/Nonprofit Terms; Industry Terms: Not Available to Industry
How to cite: pClneoFLAG human Dendrin was a gift from Yutaka Hata (Addgene plasmid # 47934 ; http://n2t.net/addgene:47934 ; RRID:Addgene_47934)
