[The description below was written by a language model from this plasmid's Addgene catalogue record.]
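Description:
pClneoFLAG human Dendrin is a mammalian expression plasmid built on a modified version of the Promega pCI-neo backbone. The modification consists of oligonucleotides encoding a FLAG epitope inserted between the NheI and EcoRI sites of the vector's cloning region, so that any open reading frame cloned downstream in frame acquires an N-terminal FLAG tag supplied by the backbone. The plasmid is maintained in E. coli as a high-copy construct under ampicillin selection, and it carries a neomycin resistance marker that allows G418 selection of transfected mammalian cells, making stable as well as transient expression possible.

The insert is human dendrin (gene symbol DDN, listed as Dendrin-1), cloned by restriction digestion between EcoRI at the 5′ end and NotI at the 3′ end; the record does not say whether these sites survived cloning. The coding segment covers amino acids 2–711, which omits the native initiator methionine. This is consistent with translation starting upstream at the vector-encoded FLAG sequence. Transcription is driven by the CMV promoter, a strong constitutive promoter in most mammalian cell lines.

The stated purpose is expression of FLAG-tagged human dendrin in mammalian cells. The epitope tag permits detection and immunoprecipitation with anti-FLAG antibodies, and the associated publication concerns dendrin's role in linking CIN85 to S-SCAM in a synaptic protein complex, suggesting use in protein interaction and localization studies. No annotated feature table was provided, so other backbone elements are not documented in this record.
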