>Addgene plasmid #47934 | pClneoFLAG human Dendrin | addgene partial sequence | sequence record 70519 | CMV-F 5'-CGCAAATGGGCGGTAGGCGTG-3'
GCAGAGCTCGTTTAGTGACCGTCAGATCACTAGAAGCTTTATTGCGGTAGTTTATCACAGTTAAATTGCT
AACGCAGTCAGTGCTTCTGACACAACAGTCTCGAACTTAAGCTGCAGTGACTCTCTTAAGGTAGCCTTGC
AGAAGTTGGTCGTGAGGCACTGGGCAGGTAAGTATCAAGGTTACAAGACAGGTTTAAGGAGACCAATAGA
AACTGGGCTTGTCGAGACAGAGAAGACTCTTGCGTTTCTGATAGGCACCTATTGGTCTTACTGACATCCA
CTTTGCCTTTCTCTCCACAGGTGTCCACTCCCAGTTCAATTACAGCTCTTAAGGCTAGAGTACTTAATAC
GACTCACTATAGGCTAGCCGGGCCATGGACTACAAAGACGATGACGACAAGGAATTCCTGGATGGCCCAC
TGTTCTCCGAGGGGCCTGACAGCCCCCGGGAGCTCCAGGATGAGGAGTCTGGCAGCTGCCTCTGGGTGCA
GAAGTCCAAGCTATTGGTGATAGAAGTGAAGACTATTTCCTGTCATTATAGTCGCCGCGCCCCTTCTCGA
CAGCCCATGGACTTCCAGGCCAGCCACTGGGCTCGCGGGTTCCAGAACCGCACGTGTGGGCCGCGCCCGG
GATCCCCACAGCCGCCGCCCCGCCGGCCCTGGGCCTCCAGGGTGCTGCAGGAGGCGACCAACTGGCGGGC
GGGGCCCCTGGCCGAGGTCCGAGCTCGGGAGCAAGAGAAAAGGAAAGCGGCGTCGCAGGAGCGGGAGGCC
AAGGAGACCGAGCGAAAAAGGCGCAAGGCTGGTGGGGCCCGACGGAGCCCCCCGGGTCGACCCCGCCCGG
AGCCCCGCAACGCCCCTCGGGTGGCCCAGCTGGCAGGGCTCCCTGCTCCCTTGCGGCCGGAGCGCCTGGC
GCCTGTGGGGCGAGCGCCCCGTCCATCCGCGCAGCCGCAGA
